Addgene plasmid #175288: pcDNA3.1(+)_Pmel-1_TCRB
Purpose: Expresses Pmel-1 TCR beta chain
Depositing lab: Jeff Hammerbacher. Publication: Discovering tumor-reactive T-cell receptors through single-cell sequencing of tumor-infiltrating lymphocytes. Gottschalk E, Aksoy BA, Aksoy P, Swiderska-syn M, Mart C, Macpherson L, Romeo M, Smith A, Knochelmann H, Paulos C, Timmers C, Wrangle J, Rubinstein MP, Hammerbacher J. bioRxiv 2021.11.30.470597 10.1101/2021.11.30.470597.
Backbone
  Vector backbone: pcDNA3.1(+)
  Backbone manufacturer: Genscript
  Backbone size w/o insert (bp): 5428
  Total vector size (bp): 6318
  Vector type: Mammalian Expression ; Suitable for IVT
  Selectable markers: Neomycin (select with G418)
Growth in bacteria
  Bacterial resistance: Ampicillin, 100 μg/mL
  Growth temperature: 37°C
  Growth strain: DH5alpha
  Copy number: High Copy
Gene/Insert
  Gene/Insert name: T cell receptor beta chain (alt name: T cell receptor beta chain mRNA, complete cds)
  Species: M. musculus (mouse)
  Insert size (bp): 954
  GenBank ID: EF154514.1
  Entrez Gene: Tcrb (a.k.a. TCRbeta, Tib)
  Promoter: CMV and T7
  Cloning method: Restriction Enzyme; 5′ cloning site AflII (not destroyed); 3′ cloning site NotI (not destroyed)
  Sequencing primers: 5′ CMV-F; 3′ BGH-Rev
Resource information
  A portion of this plasmid was derived from a plasmid made by: The vector was from Genscript. The insert sequence was taken from GenBank (EF154514.1). Reference cited below in comments
Terms and licenses: Academic/Nonprofit Terms; Industry Terms: Not Available to Industry
Depositor comments: Overwijk, Willem W., Marc R. Theoret, Steven E. Finkelstein, Deborah R. Surman, Laurina A. de Jong, Florry A. Vyth-Dreese, Trees A. Dellemijn, et al. 2003. “Tumor Regression and Autoimmunity after Reversal of a Functionally Tolerant State of Self-Reactive CD8+ T Cells.” The Journal of Experimental Medicine 198 (4): 569–80.
How to cite: pcDNA3.1(+)_Pmel-1_TCRB was a gift from Jeff Hammerbacher (Addgene plasmid # 175288 ; http://n2t.net/addgene:175288 ; RRID:Addgene_175288)
