[The description below was written by a language model from this plasmid's Addgene catalogue record and pLannotate feature annotations shown in this document.]
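Description:
pcDNA3.1(+)_Pmel-1_TCRB is a mammalian expression plasmid of about 6.3 kb, built on the pcDNA3.1(+) backbone, that encodes the beta chain of the mouse Pmel-1 T cell receptor. It is maintained in E. coli at high copy through a ColE1/pUC-type origin and selected with ampicillin via the β-lactamase gene. An f1 origin is also present. For selection in mammalian cells, the SV40 enhancer/early promoter drives a neomycin phosphotransferase gene terminated by the SV40 polyadenylation signal, which confers G418 resistance.

The insert is a 954 bp complete coding sequence for the Mus musculus TCR beta chain, taken from a GenBank entry and cloned between AflII and NotI sites, both of which were retained. It sits downstream of the human CMV immediate-early enhancer and promoter and is followed by the bovine growth hormone polyadenylation signal, giving strong constitutive expression in transfected mammalian cells. A T7 promoter lies between the CMV promoter and the coding sequence, so the same plasmid can serve as a template for in vitro transcription of TCR beta mRNA, as the catalogue entry notes. The automated annotation splits the insert into a variable-region segment, matched by homology to a human TRBV entry, and a mouse beta constant region. The human label reflects the closest database hit rather than the recorded species. Short hits called as an HIV-1 LTR fragment, ble, lacI and bom are likewise small partial matches within backbone sequence.

A beta chain alone does not form a functional receptor, so the plasmid would need to be combined with a matching Pmel-1 alpha chain construct to reconstitute the TCR, although the record does not name a partner plasmid. The associated work concerns the discovery of tumor-reactive TCRs by single-cell sequencing of tumor-infiltrating lymphocytes.
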