Features (pLannotate 1.2.2; 21 found; start..end, strand, type, name):
    154..483     +  promoter       SV40 promoter: SV40 enhancer and early promoter
    550..1341    +  CDS            neo: KKA2_KLEPN - Also known as kan, nptII. Experimental evidence at protein level: Swiss-Prot protein existence level 1. Resistance to kanamycin, neomycin, paromomycin, ribostamycin, butirosin and gentamicin B. From Klebsiella pneumoniae.
   1365..1523    +  CDS            ble (fragment): BLE_KLEPN - Experimental evidence at protein level: Swiss-Prot protein existence level 1. Binding protein with a strong affinity to the bleomycin family of antibiotics. Binds to CL990; an antimitotic-antibiotic compound. From Klebsiella pneumoniae.
   1518..1639    +  polyA_signal   SV40 poly(A) signal: SV40 polyadenylation signal
   1712..1728    -  protein_bind   lac operator: The lac repressor binds to the lac operator to inhibit transcription in E. coli. This inhibition can be relieved by adding lactose or isopropyl-β-D-thiogalactopyranoside (IPTG). lac repressor encoded by lacI
   1736..1766    -  promoter       lac promoter: promoter for the E. coli lac operon
   1781..1802    -  protein_bind   CAP binding site: CAP binding activates transcription in the presence of cAMP. E. coli catabolite activator protein
   1815..1907    -  CDS            lacI (fragment): lac repressor; lacI; The lac repressor binds to the lac operator to inhibit transcription in E. coli. This inhibition can be relieved by adding lactose or isopropyl-β-D-thiogalactopyranoside (IPTG).
   2090..2678    -  rep_origin     ori: high-copy-number ColE1/pMB1/pBR322/pUC origin of replication
   2849..3709    -  CDS            AmpR: β-lactamase; bla; confers resistance to ampicillin, carbenicillin, and related antibiotics
   3710..3814    -  promoter       AmpR promoter: bla
   3873..3925    -  misc_feature   bom (fragment): basis of mobility region from pBR322
   4080..4459    +  enhancer       CMV enhancer: human cytomegalovirus immediate early enhancer
   4460..4663    +  promoter       CMV promoter: human cytomegalovirus (CMV) immediate early promoter
   4659..4692    +  LTR            5' LTR (truncated) (fragment): truncated 5' long terminal repeat (LTR) from HIV-1
   4708..4726    +  promoter       T7 promoter: promoter for bacteriophage T7 RNA polymerase
   4759..5127    +  CDS            TRBV11-2: TVBK2_HUMAN - Also known as TCRBV21S3A2N2T From Homo sapiens (Human).
   5188..5706    +  CDS            TCB1_MOUSE: Experimental evidence at protein level: Swiss-Prot protein existence level 1. From Mus musculus (Mouse).
   5763..5987    +  polyA_signal   bGH poly(A) signal: bovine growth hormone polyadenylation signal
   5991..6012    +  promoter       SV40 promoter (fragment): SV40 enhancer and early promoter
   6033..140     +  rep_origin     f1 ori (across the origin) (sequence partly withheld): f1 bacteriophage origin of replication; arrow indicates direction of (+) strand synthesis
>Addgene plasmid #175288 | pcDNA3.1(+)_Pmel-1_TCRB | addgene full sequence | sequence record 346253 | Addgene NGS Result
CTTT
[37 nt withheld, positions 5-41]
ACCCTATCTCGGTCTATTCTTTTGATTTATAAGGGATTTTGCCGATTTCGGCCTATTGGTTAAAAAATGA
GCTGATTTAACAAAAATTTAACGCGAATTAATTCTGTGGAATGTGTGTCAGTTAGGGTGTGGAAAGTCCC
CAGGCTCCCCAGCAGGCAGAAGTATGCAAAGCATGCATCTCAATTAGTCAGCAACCAGGTGTGGAAAGTC
CCCAGGCTCCCCAGCAGGCAGAAGTATGCAAAGCATGCATCTCAATTAGTCAGCAACCATAGTCCCGCCC
CTAACTCCGCCCATCCCGCCCCTAACTCCGCCCAGTTCCGCCCATTCTCCGCCCCATGGCTGACTAATTT
TTTTTATTTATGCAGAGGCCGAGGCCGCCTCTGCCTCTGAGCTATTCCAGAAGTAGTGAGGAGGCTTTTT
TGGAGGCCTAGGCTTTTGCAAAAAGCTCCCGGGAGCTTGTATATCCATTTTCGGATCTGATCAAGAGACA
GGATGAGGATCGTTTCGCATGATTGAACAAGATGGATTGCACGCAGGTTCTCCGGCCGCTTGGGTGGAGA
GGCTATTCGGCTATGACTGGGCACAACAGACAATCGGCTGCTCTGATGCCGCCGTGTTCCGGCTGTCAGC
GCAGGGGCGCCCGGTTCTTTTTGTCAAGACCGACCTGTCCGGTGCCCTGAATGAACTGCAGGACGAGGCA
GCGCGGCTATCGTGGCTGGCCACGACGGGCGTTCCTTGCGCAGCTGTGCTCGACGTTGTCACTGAAGCGG
GAAGGGACTGGCTGCTATTGGGCGAAGTGCCGGGGCAGGATCTCCTGTCATCTCACCTTGCTCCTGCCGA
GAAAGTATCCATCATGGCTGATGCAATGCGGCGGCTGCATACGCTTGATCCGGCTACCTGCCCATTCGAC
CACCAAGCGAAACATCGCATCGAGCGAGCACGTACTCGGATGGAAGCCGGTCTTGTCGATCAGGATGATC
TGGACGAAGAGCATCAGGGGCTCGCGCCAGCCGAACTGTTCGCCAGGCTCAAGGCGCGCATGCCCGACGG
CGAGGATCTCGTCGTGACCCATGGCGATGCCTGCTTGCCGAATATCATGGTGGAAAATGGCCGCTTTTCT
GGATTCATCGACTGTGGCCGGCTGGGTGTGGCGGACCGCTATCAGGACATAGCGTTGGCTACCCGTGATA
TTGCTGAAGAGCTTGGCGGCGAATGGGCTGACCGCTTCCTCGTGCTTTACGGTATCGCCGCTCCCGATTC
GCAGCGCATCGCCTTCTATCGCCTTCTTGACGAGTTCTTCTGAGCGGGACTCTGGGGTTCGAAATGACCG
ACCAAGCGACGCCCAACCTGCCATCACGAGATTTCGATTCCACCGCCGCCTTCTATGAAAGGTTGGGCTT
CGGAATCGTTTTCCGGGACGCCGGCTGGATGATCCTCCAGCGCGGGGATCTCATGCTGGAGTTCTTCGCC
CACCCCAACTTGTTTATTGCAGCTTATAATGGTTACAAATAAAGCAATAGCATCACAAATTTCACAAATA
AAGCATTTTTTTCACTGCATTCTAGTTGTGGTTTGTCCAAACTCATCAATGTATCTTATCATGTCTGTAT
ACCGTCGACCTCTAGCTAGAGCTTGGCGTAATCATGGTCATAGCTGTTTCCTGTGTGAAATTGTTATCCG
CTCACAATTCCACACAACATACGAGCCGGAAGCATAAAGTGTAAAGCCTGGGGTGCCTAATGAGTGAGCT
AACTCACATTAATTGCGTTGCGCTCACTGCCCGCTTTCCAGTCGGGAAACCTGTCGTGCCAGCTGCATTA
ATGAATCGGCCAACGCGCGGGGAGAGGCGGTTTGCGTATTGGGCGCTCTTCCGCTTCCTCGCTCACTGAC
TCGCTGCGCTCGGTCGTTCGGCTGCGGCGAGCGGTATCAGCTCACTCAAAGGCGGTAATACGGTTATCCA
CAGAATCAGGGGATAACGCAGGAAAGAACATGTGAGCAAAAGGCCAGCAAAAGGCCAGGAACCGTAAAAA
GGCCGCGTTGCTGGCGTTTTTCCATAGGCTCCGCCCCCCTGACGAGCATCACAAAAATCGACGCTCAAGT
CAGAGGTGGCGAAACCCGACAGGACTATAAAGATACCAGGCGTTTCCCCCTGGAAGCTCCCTCGTGCGCT
CTCCTGTTCCGACCCTGCCGCTTACCGGATACCTGTCCGCCTTTCTCCCTTCGGGAAGCGTGGCGCTTTC
TCATAGCTCACGCTGTAGGTATCTCAGTTCGGTGTAGGTCGTTCGCTCCAAGCTGGGCTGTGTGCACGAA
CCCCCCGTTCAGCCCGACCGCTGCGCCTTATCCGGTAACTATCGTCTTGAGTCCAACCCGGTAAGACACG
ACTTATCGCCACTGGCAGCAGCCACTGGTAACAGGATTAGCAGAGCGAGGTATGTAGGCGGTGCTACAGA
GTTCTTGAAGTGGTGGCCTAACTACGGCTACACTAGAAGAACAGTATTTGGTATCTGCGCTCTGCTGAAG
CCAGTTACCTTCGGAAAAAGAGTTGGTAGCTCTTGATCCGGCAAACAAACCACCGCTGGTAGCGGTGGTT
TTTTTGTTTGCAAGCAGCAGATTACGCGCAGAAAAAAAGGATCTCAAGAAGATCCTTTGATCTTTTCTAC
GGGGTCTGACGCTCAGTGGAACGAAAACTCACGTTAAGGGATTTTGGTCATGAGATTATCAAAAAGGATC
TTCACCTAGATCCTTTTAAATTAAAAATGAAGTTTTAAATCAATCTAAAGTATATATGAGTAAACTTGGT
CTGACAGTTACCAATGCTTAATCAGTGAGGCACCTATCTCAGCGATCTGTCTATTTCGTTCATCCATAGT
TGCCTGACTCCCCGTCGTGTAGATAACTACGATACGGGAGGGCTTACCATCTGGCCCCAGTGCTGCAATG
ATACCGCGAGACCCACGCTCACCGGCTCCAGATTTATCAGCAATAAACCAGCCAGCCGGAAGGGCCGAGC
GCAGAAGTGGTCCTGCAACTTTATCCGCCTCCATCCAGTCTATTAATTGTTGCCGGGAAGCTAGAGTAAG
TAGTTCGCCAGTTAATAGTTTGCGCAACGTTGTTGCCATTGCTACAGGCATCGTGGTGTCACGCTCGTCG
TTTGGTATGGCTTCATTCAGCTCCGGTTCCCAACGATCAAGGCGAGTTACATGATCCCCCATGTTGTGCA
AAAAAGCGGTTAGCTCCTTCGGTCCTCCGATCGTTGTCAGAAGTAAGTTGGCCGCAGTGTTATCACTCAT
GGTTATGGCAGCACTGCATAATTCTCTTACTGTCATGCCATCCGTAAGATGCTTTTCTGTGACTGGTGAG
TACTCAACCAAGTCATTCTGAGAATAGTGTATGCGGCGACCGAGTTGCTCTTGCCCGGCGTCAATACGGG
ATAATACCGCGCCACATAGCAGAACTTTAAAAGTGCTCATCATTGGAAAACGTTCTTCGGGGCGAAAACT
CTCAAGGATCTTACCGCTGTTGAGATCCAGTTCGATGTAACCCACTCGTGCACCCAACTGATCTTCAGCA
TCTTTTACTTTCACCAGCGTTTCTGGGTGAGCAAAAACAGGAAGGCAAAATGCCGCAAAAAAGGGAATAA
GGGCGACACGGAAATGTTGAATACTCATACTCTTCCTTTTTCAATATTATTGAAGCATTTATCAGGGTTA
TTGTCTCATGAGCGGATACATATTTGAATGTATTTAGAAAAATAAACAAATAGGGGTTCCGCGCACATTT
CCCCGAAAAGTGCCACCTGACGTCGACGGATCGGGAGATCTCCCGATCCCCTATGGTGCACTCTCAGTAC
AATCTGCTCTGATGCCGCATAGTTAAGCCAGTATCTGCTCCCTGCTTGTGTGTTGGAGGTCGCTGAGTAG
TGCGCGAGCAAAATTTAAGCTACAACAAGGCAAGGCTTGACCGACAATTGCATGAAGAATCTGCTTAGGG
TTAGGCGTTTTGCGCTGCTTCGCGATGTACGGGCCAGATATACGCGTTGACATTGATTATTGACTAGTTA
TTAATAGTAATCAATTACGGGGTCATTAGTTCATAGCCCATATATGGAGTTCCGCGTTACATAACTTACG
GTAAATGGCCCGCCTGGCTGACCGCCCAACGACCCCCGCCCATTGACGTCAATAATGACGTATGTTCCCA
TAGTAACGCCAATAGGGACTTTCCATTGACGTCAATGGGTGGAGTATTTACGGTAAACTGCCCACTTGGC
AGTACATCAAGTGTATCATATGCCAAGTACGCCCCCTATTGACGTCAATGACGGTAAATGGCCCGCCTGG
CATTATGCCCAGTACATGACCTTATGGGACTTTCCTACTTGGCAGTACATCTACGTATTAGTCATCGCTA
TTACCATGGTGATGCGGTTTTGGCAGTACATCAATGGGCGTGGATAGCGGTTTGACTCACGGGGATTTCC
AAGTCTCCACCCCATTGACGTCAATGGGAGTTTGTTTTGGCACCAAAATCAACGGGACTTTCCAAAATGT
CGTAACAACTCCGCCCCATTGACGCAAATGGGCGGTAGGCGTGTACGGTGGGAGGTCTATATAAGCAGAG
CTCTCTGGCTAACTAGAGAACCCACTGCTTACTGGCTTATCGAAATTAATACGACTCACTATAGGGAGAC
CCAAGCTGGCTAGCGTTTAAACTTAAGATGGGCACCAGGCTTCTTGGCTGGGCAGTGGGCCCGCGGCTTC
TTGGCTGGGCAGTGTTCTGTCTCCTTGACACAGTACTGTCTGAAGCTGGAGTCACCCAGTCTCCCAGATA
TGCAGTCCTACAGGAAGGGCAAGCTGTTTCCTTTTGGTGTGACCCTATTTCTGGACATGATACCCTTTAC
TGGTATCAGCAGCCCAGAGACCAGGGGCCCCAGCTTCTAGTTTACTTTCGGGATGAGGCTGTTATAGATA
ATTCACAGTTGCCCTCGGATCGATTTTCTGCTGTGAGGCCTAAAGGAACTAACTCCACTCTCAAGATCCA
GTCTGCAAAGCAGGGCGACACAGCCACCTATCTCTGTGCCAGCAGTTTCCACAGGGACTATAATTCGCCC
CTCTACTTTGCGGCAGGCACCCGGCTCACTGTGACAGAGGATCTGAGAAATGTGACTCCACCCAAGGTCT
CCTTGTTTGAGCCATCAAAAGCAGAGATTGCAAACAAACAAAAGGCTACCCTCGTGTGCTTGGCCAGGGG
CTTCTTCCCTGACCACGTGGAGCTGAGCTGGTGGGTGAATGGCAAGGAGGTCCACAGTGGGGTCAGCACG
GACCCTCAGGCCTACAAGGAGAGCAATTATAGCTACTGCCTGAGCAGCCGCCTGAGGGTCTCTGCTACCT
TCTGGCACAATCCTCGCAACCACTTCCGCTGCCAAGTGCAGTTCCATGGGCTTTCAGAGGAGGACAAGTG
GCCAGAGGGCTCACCCAAACCTGTCACACAGAACATCAGTGCAGAGGCCTGGGGCCGAGCAGACTGTGGG
ATTACCTCAGCATCCTATCAACAAGGGGTCTTGTCTGCCACCATCCTCTATGAGATCCTGCTAGGGAAAG
CCACCCTGTATGCTGTGCTTGTCAGTACACTGGTGGTGATGGCTATGGTCAAAAGAAAGAATTCATGATA
AGCGGCCGCTCGAGTCTAGAGGGCCCGTTTAAACCCGCTGATCAGCCTCGACTGTGCCTTCTAGTTGCCA
GCCATCTGTTGTTTGCCCCTCCCCCGTGCCTTCCTTGACCCTGGAAGGTGCCACTCCCACTGTCCTTTCC
TAATAAAATGAGGAAATTGCATCGCATTGTCTGAGTAGGTGTCATTCTATTCTGGGGGGTGGGGTGGGGC
AGGACAGCAAGGGGGAGGATTGGGAAGACAATAGCAGGCATGCTGGGGATGCGGTGGGCTCTATGGCTTC
TGAGGCGGAAAGAACCAGCTGGGGCTCTAGGGGGTATCCCC
[124 nt withheld, positions 6033-6156]
C
[91 nt withheld, positions 6158-6248]
A
[49 nt withheld, positions 6250-6298]
CCTTTGACGTTGGAGTCCACGTT
